Addgene plasmid #75999: STK26 gRNA (BRDN0001146165)
Purpose: 3rd generation lentiviral gRNA plasmid targeting human STK26
Depositing lab: John Doench & David Root. Depositing organization: Broad Institute. Publication: Optimized sgRNA design to maximize activity and minimize off-target effects of CRISPR-Cas9. Doench JG, Fusi N, Sullender M, Hegde M, Vaimberg EW, Donovan KF, Smith I, Tothova Z, Wilen C, Orchard R, Virgin HW, Listgarten J, Root DE. Nat Biotechnol. 2016 Jan 18. doi: 10.1038/nbt.3437. PubMed 26780180.
Backbone
  Vector backbone: lentiGuide-Puro
  Backbone manufacturer: Zhang Lab (Addgene plasmid # 52963)
  Vector type: Mammalian Expression, Lentiviral, CRISPR
  Selectable markers: Puromycin
Growth in bacteria
  Bacterial resistance: Ampicillin, 100 μg/mL
  Growth temperature: 37°C
  Growth strain: DH5alpha
  Copy number: High Copy
Gene/Insert
  Gene/Insert name: STK26 (alt names: STK26; NM_001042452.1)
  gRNA/shRNA sequence: TTCACAAAATTAGAGCGCAT
  Species: H. sapiens (human)
  Entrez Gene: STK26 (a.k.a. MASK, MST4)
  Promoter: hU6
  Cloning method: Unknown
  Sequencing primers: 5′ U6-F; 3′ pS2-R
Terms and licenses: Academic/Nonprofit Terms; Industry Terms: Not Available to Industry
Depositor comments: The gRNA was designed to target the following Genbank reference sequence(s): NM_001042452.1,NM_016542.3. Note that this plasmid does NOT contain Cas9. It should be used in conjunction with lentiCas9-Blast (Addgene #52962) or otherwise with cell lines already expressing Cas9. Browse the full kinome gRNA library at http://www.addgene.org/pooled-library/broadgpp-human-kinome/ or visit http://www.broadinstitute.org/rnai/public/ for detailed protocols and information.
How to cite: STK26 gRNA (BRDN0001146165) was a gift from John Doench & David Root (Addgene plasmid # 75999 ; http://n2t.net/addgene:75999 ; RRID:Addgene_75999)
