[The description below was written by a language model from this plasmid's Addgene catalogue record and pLannotate feature annotations shown in this document.]
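Description:
STK26 gRNA (BRDN0001146165) is a third-generation lentiviral guide RNA plasmid built on the lentiGuide-Puro backbone and designed to target human STK26 (also known as MST4 or MASK), a serine/threonine kinase gene. It is propagated in E. coli as a high-copy plasmid through a ColE1/pUC-type origin with ampicillin selection from the β-lactamase gene. The backbone also carries an f1 origin, an SV40 origin and poly(A) signal, and lac, T7 and T3 promoter remnants.

The lentiviral transfer cassette begins with an RSV promoter fused to a truncated HIV-1 5' LTR, which makes genomic RNA production Tat-independent. This is followed by the Ψ packaging signal with a partial gag sequence, the Rev response element for nuclear export of the unspliced genome, and a cPPT/CTS that aids nuclear import. It ends in a self-inactivating ΔU3 3' LTR.

Within this unit, a human U6 RNA polymerase III promoter drives the STK26-specific spacer joined to the Streptococcus pyogenes Cas9 guide RNA scaffold. A separate EF-1α core promoter with its intron A expresses puromycin N-acetyltransferase, so transduced mammalian cells can be selected with puromycin, and a WPRE downstream enhances transcript expression.

The plasmid does not encode Cas9. It must be used with a separate Cas9 vector or in cells that already express Cas9, where the guide directs cleavage of STK26 for gene knockout. According to the record, the guide was designed against two STK26 reference transcripts and belongs to a human kinome gRNA collection associated with work on optimized sgRNA design. The cloning method is not recorded.
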