Features (pLannotate 1.2.2; 29 found; start..end, strand, type, name):
     14..80      +  CDS            small t antigen (fragment): SV40 (simian virus 40) small t antigen
    106..317     +  promoter       EF-1α core promoter: core promoter for human elongation factor EF-1α
    318..1256    +  intron         EF-1α intron A: intron upstream of the start codon of human EF-1α
   1278..1877    +  CDS            PuroR (fragment): puromycin N-acetyltransferase; pac from Streptomyces; confers resistance to puromycin
   1893..2481    +  misc_feature   WPRE: woodchuck hepatitis virus posttranscriptional regulatory element
   2532..2551    +  misc_feature   cPPT/CTS (fragment): central polypurine tract and central termination sequence of HIV-1
   2553..2786    +  LTR            3' LTR (ΔU3): self-inactivating 3' long terminal repeat (LTR) from HIV-1
   2864..2985    +  polyA_signal   SV40 poly(A) signal: SV40 polyadenylation signal
   3025..3160    +  rep_origin     SV40 ori: SV40 origin of replication
   3181..3199    -  promoter       T7 promoter: promoter for bacteriophage T7 RNA polymerase
   3207..3362    +  CDS            lacZα (fragment): LacZα fragment of β-galactosidase; lacZ fragment
   3367..3795    +  rep_origin     f1 ori (sequence partly withheld): f1 bacteriophage origin of replication; arrow indicates direction of (+) strand synthesis
   3848..3952    +  promoter       AmpR promoter: bla
   3953..4813    +  CDS            AmpR: β-lactamase; bla; confers resistance to ampicillin, carbenicillin, and related antibiotics
   4984..5572    +  rep_origin     ori: high-copy-number ColE1/pMB1/pBR322/pUC origin of replication
   5755..5847    +  CDS            lacI (fragment): lac repressor; lacI; The lac repressor binds to the lac operator to inhibit transcription in E. coli. This inhibition can be relieved by adding lactose or isopropyl-β-D-thiogalactopyranoside (IPTG).
   5860..5881    +  protein_bind   CAP binding site: CAP binding activates transcription in the presence of cAMP. E. coli catabolite activator protein
   5896..5926    +  promoter       lac promoter: promoter for the E. coli lac operon
   5934..5950    +  protein_bind   lac operator: The lac repressor binds to the lac operator to inhibit transcription in E. coli. This inhibition can be relieved by adding lactose or isopropyl-β-D-thiogalactopyranoside (IPTG). lac repressor encoded by lacI
   5995..6013    +  promoter       T3 promoter: promoter for bacteriophage T3 RNA polymerase
   6041..6267    +  promoter       RSV promoter: Rous sarcoma virus enhancer/promoter
   6268..6448    +  LTR            5' LTR (truncated): truncated 5' long terminal repeat (LTR) from HIV-1
   6495..6620    +  misc_feature   HIV-1 Ψ: packaging signal of human immunodeficiency virus type 1
   6604..6967    +  CDS            HIV-1 gag (fragment): gag protein from human immunodeficiency virus 1; gag
   7113..7346    +  misc_feature   RRE: The Rev response element (RRE) of HIV-1 allows for Rev-dependent mRNA export from the nucleus to the cytoplasm.
   7723..7749    +  CDS            Rev (fragment): human immunodeficiency virus 1 (HIV-1) Rev protein; rev; enhances nuclear export of unspliced and incompletely spliced viral mRNAs
   7753..7993    +  promoter       U6 promoter: RNA polymerase III promoter for human U6 snRNA
   8023..8098    +  misc_RNA       gRNA scaffold: guide RNA scaffold for the Streptococcus pyogenes CRISPR/Cas9 system
   8154..8271    +  misc_feature   cPPT/CTS: central polypurine tract and central termination sequence of HIV-1
>Addgene plasmid #75999 | STK26 gRNA (BRDN0001146165) | addgene full sequence | sequence record 184984 | Addgene Assembled Sequence
CCCGGGTGCAAAGATGGATAAAGTTTTAAACAGAGAGGAATCTTTGCAGCTAATGGACCTTCTAGGTCTT
GAAAGGAGTGGGAATTGGCTCCGGTGCCCGTCAGTGGGCAGAGCGCACATCGCCCACAGTCCCCGAGAAG
TTGGGGGGAGGGGTCGGCAATTGATCCGGTGCCTAGAGAAGGTGGCGCGGGGTAAACTGGGAAAGTGATG
TCGTGTACTGGCTCCGCCTTTTTCCCGAGGGTGGGGGAGAACCGTATATAAGTGCAGTAGTCGCCGTGAA
CGTTCTTTTTCGCAACGGGTTTGCCGCCAGAACACAGGTAAGTGCCGTGTGTGGTTCCCGCGGGCCTGGC
CTCTTTACGGGTTATGGCCCTTGCGTGCCTTGAATTACTTCCACCTGGCTGCAGTACGTGATTCTTGATC
CCGAGCTTCGGGTTGGAAGTGGGTGGGAGAGTTCGAGGCCTTGCGCTTAAGGAGCCCCTTCGCCTCGTGC
TTGAGTTGAGGCCTGGCCTGGGCGCTGGGGCCGCCGCGTGCGAATCTGGTGGCACCTTCGCGCCTGTCTC
GCTGCTTTCGATAAGTCTCTAGCCATTTAAAATTTTTGATGACCTGCTGCGACGCTTTTTTTCTGGCAAG
ATAGTCTTGTAAATGCGGGCCAAGATCTGCACACTGGTATTTCGGTTTTTGGGGCCGCGGGCGGCGACGG
GGCCCGTGCGTCCCAGCGCACATGTTCGGCGAGGCGGGGCCTGCGAGCGCGGCCACCGAGAATCGGACGG
GGGTAGTCTCAAGCTGGCCGGCCTGCTCTGGTGCCTGGCCTCGCGCCGCCGTGTATCGCCCCGCCCTGGG
CGGCAAGGCTGGCCCGGTCGGCACCAGTTGCGTGAGCGGAAAGATGGCCGCTTCCCGGCCCTGCTGCAGG
GAGCTCAAAATGGAGGACGCGGCGCTCGGGAGAGCGGGCGGGTGAGTCACCCACACAAAGGAAAAGGGCC
TTTCCGTCCTCAGCCGTCGCTTCATGTGACTCCACGGAGTACCGGGCGCCGTCCAGGCACCTCGATTAGT
TCTCGAGCTTTTGGAGTACGTCGTCTTTAGGTTGGGGGGAGGGGTTTTATGCGATGGAGTTTCCCCACAC
TGAGTGGGTGGAGACTGAAGTTAGGCCAGCTTGGCACTTGATGTAATTCTCCTTGGAATTTGCCCTTTTT
GAGTTTGGATCTTGGTTCATTCTCAAGCCTCAGACAGTGGTTCAAAGTTTTTTTCTTCCATTTCAGGTGT
CGTGACGTACGGCCACCATGACCGAGTACAAGCCCACGGTGCGCCTCGCCACCCGCGACGACGTCCCCAG
GGCCGTACGCACCCTCGCCGCCGCGTTCGCCGACTACCCCGCCACGCGCCACACCGTCGATCCGGACCGC
CACATCGAGCGGGTCACCGAGCTGCAAGAACTCTTCCTCACGCGCGTCGGGCTCGACATCGGCAAGGTGT
GGGTCGCGGACGACGGCGCCGCCGTGGCGGTCTGGACCACGCCGGAGAGCGTCGAAGCGGGGGCGGTGTT
CGCCGAGATCGGCCCGCGCATGGCCGAGTTGAGCGGTTCCCGGCTGGCCGCGCAGCAACAGATGGAAGGC
CTCCTGGCGCCGCACCGGCCCAAGGAGCCCGCGTGGTTCCTGGCCACCGTCGGAGTCTCGCCCGACCACC
AGGGCAAGGGTCTGGGCAGCGCCGTCGTGCTCCCCGGAGTGGAGGCGGCCGAGCGCGCCGGGGTGCCCGC
CTTCCTGGAGACCTCCGCGCCCCGCAACCTCCCCTTCTACGAGCGGCTCGGCTTCACCGTCACCGCCGAC
GTCGAGGTGCCCGAAGGACCGCGCACCTGGTGCATGACCCGCAAGCCCGGTGCCTGAACGCGTTAAGTCG
ACAATCAACCTCTGGATTACAAAATTTGTGAAAGATTGACTGGTATTCTTAACTATGTTGCTCCTTTTAC
GCTATGTGGATACGCTGCTTTAATGCCTTTGTATCATGCTATTGCTTCCCGTATGGCTTTCATTTTCTCC
TCCTTGTATAAATCCTGGTTGCTGTCTCTTTATGAGGAGTTGTGGCCCGTTGTCAGGCAACGTGGCGTGG
TGTGCACTGTGTTTGCTGACGCAACCCCCACTGGTTGGGGCATTGCCACCACCTGTCAGCTCCTTTCCGG
GACTTTCGCTTTCCCCCTCCCTATTGCCACGGCGGAACTCATCGCCGCCTGCCTTGCCCGCTGCTGGACA
GGGGCTCGGCTGTTGGGCACTGACAATTCCGTGGTGTTGTCGGGGAAATCATCGTCCTTTCCTTGGCTGC
TCGCCTGTGTTGCCACCTGGATTCTGCGCGGGACGTCCTTCTGCTACGTCCCTTCGGCCCTCAATCCAGC
GGACCTTCCTTCCCGCGGCCTGCTGCCGGCTCTGCGGCCTCTTCCGCGTCTTCGCCTTCGCCCTCAGACG
AGTCGGATCTCCCTTTGGGCCGCCTCCCCGCGTCGACTTTAAGACCAATGACTTACAAGGCAGCTGTAGA
TCTTAGCCACTTTTTAAAAGAAAAGGGGGGACTGGAAGGGCTAATTCACTCCCAACGAAGACAAGATCTG
CTTTTTGCTTGTACTGGGTCTCTCTGGTTAGACCAGATCTGAGCCTGGGAGCTCTCTGGCTAACTAGGGA
ACCCACTGCTTAAGCCTCAATAAAGCTTGCCTTGAGTGCTTCAAGTAGTGTGTGCCCGTCTGTTGTGTGA
CTCTGGTAACTAGAGATCCCTCAGACCCTTTTAGTCAGTGTGGAAAATCTCTAGCAGTACGTATAGTAGT
TCATGTCATCTTATTATTCAGTATTTATAACTTGCAAAGAAATGAATATCAGAGAGTGAGAGGAACTTGT
TTATTGCAGCTTATAATGGTTACAAATAAAGCAATAGCATCACAAATTTCACAAATAAAGCATTTTTTTC
ACTGCATTCTAGTTGTGGTTTGTCCAAACTCATCAATGTATCTTATCATGTCTGGCTCTAGCTATCCCGC
CCCTAACTCCGCCCATCCCGCCCCTAACTCCGCCCAGTTCCGCCCATTCTCCGCCCCATGGCTGACTAAT
TTTTTTTATTTATGCAGAGGCCGAGGCCGCCTCGGCCTCTGAGCTATTCCAGAAGTAGTGAGGAGGCTTT
TTTGGAGGCCTAGGGACGTACCCAATTCGCCCTATAGTGAGTCGTATTACGCGCGCTCACTGGCCGTCGT
TTTACAACGTCGTGACTGGGAAAACCCTGGCGTTACCCAACTTAATCGCCTTGCAGCACATCCCCCTTTC
GCCAGCTGGCGTAATAGCGAAGAGGCCCGCACCGATCGCCCTTCCCAACAGTTGCGCAGCCTGAATGGCG
AATGGG
[124 nt withheld, positions 3367-3490]
C
[91 nt withheld, positions 3492-3582]
A
[49 nt withheld, positions 3584-3632]
CCTTTGACGTTGGAGTCCACGTTCTTT
[37 nt withheld, positions 3660-3696]
ACCCTATCTCGGTCTATTCTTTTGATTTATAAGGGATTTTGCCGATTTCGGCCTATTGGTTAAAAAATGA
GCTGATTTAACAAAAATTTAACGCGAATTTTAACAAAATATTAACGCTTACAATTTAGGTGGCACTTTTC
GGGGAAATGTGCGCGGAACCCCTATTTGTTTATTTTTCTAAATACATTCAAATATGTATCCGCTCATGAG
ACAATAACCCTGATAAATGCTTCAATAATATTGAAAAAGGAAGAGTATGAGTATTCAACATTTCCGTGTC
GCCCTTATTCCCTTTTTTGCGGCATTTTGCCTTCCTGTTTTTGCTCACCCAGAAACGCTGGTGAAAGTAA
AAGATGCTGAAGATCAGTTGGGTGCACGAGTGGGTTACATCGAACTGGATCTCAACAGCGGTAAGATCCT
TGAGAGTTTTCGCCCCGAAGAACGTTTTCCAATGATGAGCACTTTTAAAGTTCTGCTATGTGGCGCGGTA
TTATCCCGTATTGACGCCGGGCAAGAGCAACTCGGTCGCCGCATACACTATTCTCAGAATGACTTGGTTG
AGTACTCACCAGTCACAGAAAAGCATCTTACGGATGGCATGACAGTAAGAGAATTATGCAGTGCTGCCAT
AACCATGAGTGATAACACTGCGGCCAACTTACTTCTGACAACGATCGGAGGACCGAAGGAGCTAACCGCT
TTTTTGCACAACATGGGGGATCATGTAACTCGCCTTGATCGTTGGGAACCGGAGCTGAATGAAGCCATAC
CAAACGACGAGCGTGACACCACGATGCCTGTAGCAATGGCAACAACGTTGCGCAAACTATTAACTGGCGA
ACTACTTACTCTAGCTTCCCGGCAACAATTAATAGACTGGATGGAGGCGGATAAAGTTGCAGGACCACTT
CTGCGCTCGGCCCTTCCGGCTGGCTGGTTTATTGCTGATAAATCTGGAGCCGGTGAGCGTGGGTCTCGCG
GTATCATTGCAGCACTGGGGCCAGATGGTAAGCCCTCCCGTATCGTAGTTATCTACACGACGGGGAGTCA
GGCAACTATGGATGAACGAAATAGACAGATCGCTGAGATAGGTGCCTCACTGATTAAGCATTGGTAACTG
TCAGACCAAGTTTACTCATATATACTTTAGATTGATTTAAAACTTCATTTTTAATTTAAAAGGATCTAGG
TGAAGATCCTTTTTGATAATCTCATGACCAAAATCCCTTAACGTGAGTTTTCGTTCCACTGAGCGTCAGA
CCCCGTAGAAAAGATCAAAGGATCTTCTTGAGATCCTTTTTTTCTGCGCGTAATCTGCTGCTTGCAAACA
AAAAAACCACCGCTACCAGCGGTGGTTTGTTTGCCGGATCAAGAGCTACCAACTCTTTTTCCGAAGGTAA
CTGGCTTCAGCAGAGCGCAGATACCAAATACTGTTCTTCTAGTGTAGCCGTAGTTAGGCCACCACTTCAA
GAACTCTGTAGCACCGCCTACATACCTCGCTCTGCTAATCCTGTTACCAGTGGCTGCTGCCAGTGGCGAT
AAGTCGTGTCTTACCGGGTTGGACTCAAGACGATAGTTACCGGATAAGGCGCAGCGGTCGGGCTGAACGG
GGGGTTCGTGCACACAGCCCAGCTTGGAGCGAACGACCTACACCGAACTGAGATACCTACAGCGTGAGCT
ATGAGAAAGCGCCACGCTTCCCGAAGGGAGAAAGGCGGACAGGTATCCGGTAAGCGGCAGGGTCGGAACA
GGAGAGCGCACGAGGGAGCTTCCAGGGGGAAACGCCTGGTATCTTTATAGTCCTGTCGGGTTTCGCCACC
TCTGACTTGAGCGTCGATTTTTGTGATGCTCGTCAGGGGGGCGGAGCCTATGGAAAAACGCCAGCAACGC
GGCCTTTTTACGGTTCCTGGCCTTTTGCTGGCCTTTTGCTCACATGTTCTTTCCTGCGTTATCCCCTGAT
TCTGTGGATAACCGTATTACCGCCTTTGAGTGAGCTGATACCGCTCGCCGCAGCCGAACGACCGAGCGCA
GCGAGTCAGTGAGCGAGGAAGCGGAAGAGCGCCCAATACGCAAACCGCCTCTCCCCGCGCGTTGGCCGAT
TCATTAATGCAGCTGGCACGACAGGTTTCCCGACTGGAAAGCGGGCAGTGAGCGCAACGCAATTAATGTG
AGTTAGCTCACTCATTAGGCACCCCAGGCTTTACACTTTATGCTTCCGGCTCGTATGTTGTGTGGAATTG
TGAGCGGATAACAATTTCACACAGGAAACAGCTATGACCATGATTACGCCAAGCGCGCAATTAACCCTCA
CTAAAGGGAACAAAAGCTGGAGCTGCAAGCTTAATGTAGTCTTATGCAATACTCTTGTAGTCTTGCAACA
TGGTAACGATGAGTTAGCAACATGCCTTACAAGGAGAGAAAAAGCACCGTGCATGCCGATTGGTGGAAGT
AAGGTGGTACGATCGTGCCTTATTAGGAAGGCAACAGACGGGTCTGACATGGATTGGACGAACCACTGAA
TTGCCGCATTGCAGAGATATTGTATTTAAGTGCCTAGCTCGATACATAAACGGGTCTCTCTGGTTAGACC
AGATCTGAGCCTGGGAGCTCTCTGGCTAACTAGGGAACCCACTGCTTAAGCCTCAATAAAGCTTGCCTTG
AGTGCTTCAAGTAGTGTGTGCCCGTCTGTTGTGTGACTCTGGTAACTAGAGATCCCTCAGACCCTTTTAG
TCAGTGTGGAAAATCTCTAGCAGTGGCGCCCGAACAGGGACTTGAAAGCGAAAGGGAAACCAGAGGAGCT
CTCTCGACGCAGGACTCGGCTTGCTGAAGCGCGCACGGCAAGAGGCGAGGGGCGGCGACTGGTGAGTACG
CCAAAAATTTTGACTAGCGGAGGCTAGAAGGAGAGAGATGGGTGCGAGAGCGTCAGTATTAAGCGGGGGA
GAATTAGATCGCGATGGGAAAAAATTCGGTTAAGGCCAGGGGGAAAGAAAAAATATAAATTAAAACATAT
AGTATGGGCAAGCAGGGAGCTAGAACGATTCGCAGTTAATCCTGGCCTGTTAGAAACATCAGAAGGCTGT
AGACAAATACTGGGACAGCTACAACCATCCCTTCAGACAGGATCAGAAGAACTTAGATCATTATATAATA
CAGTAGCAACCCTCTATTGTGTGCATCAAAGGATAGAGATAAAAGACACCAAGGAAGCTTTAGACAAGAT
AGAGGAAGAGCAAAACAAAAGTAAGACCACCGCACAGCAAGCGGCCGCTGATCTTCAGACCTGGAGGAGG
AGATATGAGGGACAATTGGAGAAGTGAATTATATAAATATAAAGTAGTAAAAATTGAACCATTAGGAGTA
GCACCCACCAAGGCAAAGAGAAGAGTGGTGCAGAGAGAAAAAAGAGCAGTGGGAATAGGAGCTTTGTTCC
TTGGGTTCTTGGGAGCAGCAGGAAGCACTATGGGCGCAGCGTCAATGACGCTGACGGTACAGGCCAGACA
ATTATTGTCTGGTATAGTGCAGCAGCAGAACAATTTGCTGAGGGCTATTGAGGCGCAACAGCATCTGTTG
CAACTCACAGTCTGGGGCATCAAGCAGCTCCAGGCAAGAATCCTGGCTGTGGAAAGATACCTAAAGGATC
AACAGCTCCTGGGGATTTGGGGTTGCTCTGGAAAACTCATTTGCACCACTGCTGTGCCTTGGAATGCTAG
TTGGAGTAATAAATCTCTGGAACAGATTTGGAATCACACGACCTGGATGGAGTGGGACAGAGAAATTAAC
AATTACACAAGCTTAATACACTCCTTAATTGAAGAATCGCAAAACCAGCAAGAAAAGAATGAACAAGAAT
TATTGGAATTAGATAAATGGGCAAGTTTGTGGAATTGGTTTAACATAACAAATTGGCTGTGGTATATAAA
ATTATTCATAATGATAGTAGGAGGCTTGGTAGGTTTAAGAATAGTTTTTGCTGTACTTTCTATAGTGAAT
AGAGTTAGGCAGGGATATTCACCATTATCGTTTCAGACCCACCTCCCAACCCCGAGGGGACCCAGAGAGG
GCCTATTTCCCATGATTCCTTCATATTTGCATATACGATACAAGGCTGTTAGAGAGATAATTAGAATTAA
TTTGACTGTAAACACAAAGATATTAGTACAAAATACGTGACGTAGAAAGTAATAATTTCTTGGGTAGTTT
GCAGTTTTAAAATTATGTTTTAAAATGGACTATCATATGCTTACCGTAACTTGAAAGTATTTCGATTTCT
TGGCTTTATATATCTTGTGGAAAGGACGAAACACCGTTCACAAAATTAGAGCGCATGTTTTAGAGCTAGA
AATAGCAAGTTAAAATAAGGCTAGTCCGTTATCAACTTGAAAAAGTGGCACCGAGTCGGTGCTTTTTTAA
GCTTGGCGTAACTAGATCTTGAGACAAATGGCAGTATTCATCCACAATTTTAAAAGAAAAGGGGGGATTG
GGGGGTACAGTGCAGGGGAAAGAATAGTAGACATAATAGCAACAGACATACAAACTAAAGAATTACAAAA
ACAAATTACAAAAATTCAAAATTTTCGGGTTTATTACAGGGACAGCAGAGATCCACTTTGGCGCCGGCTC
GAGGGGG
