>Addgene plasmid #75999 | STK26 gRNA (BRDN0001146165) | depositor partial sequence | sequence record 143459 | Target Sequence
TTCACAAAATTAGAGCGCAT
