>Addgene plasmid #75999 | STK26 gRNA (BRDN0001146165) | addgene partial sequence | sequence record 184983 | hU6-F
AGAAAGTAATAATTTCTTGGGTAGTTTGCAGTTTTAAAATTATGTTTTAAAATGGACTATCATATGCTTA
CCGTAACTTGAAAGTATTTCGATTTCTTGGCTTTATATATCTTGTGGAAAGGACGAAACACCGTTCACAA
AATTAGAGCGCATGTTTTAGAGCTAGAAATAGCAAGTTAAAATAAGGCTAGTCCGTTATCAACTTGAAAA
AGTGGCACCGAGTCGGTGCTTTTTTAAGCTTGGCGTAACTAGATCTTGAGACAAATGGCAGTATTCATCC
ACAATTTTAAAAGAAAAGGGGGGATTGGGGGGTACAGTGCAGGGGAAAGAATAGTAGACATAATAGCAAC
AGACATACAAACTAAAGAATTACAAAAACAAATTACAAAAATTCAAAATTTTCGGGTTTATTACAGGGAC
AGCAGAGATCCACTTTGGCGCCGGCTCGAGGGGGCCCGGGTGCAAAGATGGATAAAGTTTTAAACAGAGA
GGAATCTTTGCAGCTAATGGACCTTCTAGGTCTTGAAAGGAGTGGGAATTGGCTCCGGTGCCCGTCAGTG
GGCAGAGCGC
